>Addgene plasmid #108105 | pBabe(puro) mouse Egr4 | addgene full sequence | sequence record 207895 | Addgene NGS Result
CTGCAGCCTGAATATGGGCCAAACAGGATATCTGTGGTAAGCAGTTCCTGCCCCGGCTCAGGGCCAAGAA
CAGATGGAACAGCTGAATATGGGCCAAACAGGATATCTGTGGTAAGCAGTTCCTGCCCCGGCTCAGGGCC
AAGAACAGATGGTCCCCAGATGCGGTCCAGCCCTCAGCAGTTTCTAGAGAACCATCAGATGTTTCCAGGG
TGCCCCAAGGACCTGAAATGACCCTGTGCCTTATTTGAACTAACCAATCAGTTCGCTTCTCGCTTCTGTT
CGCGCGCTTCTGCTCCCCGAGCTCAATAAAAGAGCCCACAACCCCTCACTCGGGGCGCCAGTCCTCCGAT
TGACTGAGTCGCCCGGGTACCCGTGTATCCAATAAACCCTCTTGCAGTTGCATCCGACTTGTGGTCTCGC
TGTTCCTTGGGAGGGTCTCCTCTGAGTGATTGACTACCCGTCAGCGGGGGTCTTTCATTTGGGGGCTCGT
CCGGGATCGGGAGACCCCTGCCCAGGGACCACCGACCCACCACCGGGAGGCAAGCTGGCCAGCAACTTAT
CTGTGTCTGTCCGATTGTCTAGTGTCTATGACTGATTTTATGCGCCTGCGTCGGTACTAGTTAGCTAACT
AGCTCTGTATCTGGCGGACCCGTGGTGGAACTGACGAGTTCTGAACACCCGGCCGCAACCCTGGGAGACG
TCCCAGGGACTTTGGGGGCCGTTTTTGTGGCCCGACCTGAGGAAGGGAGTCGATGTGGAATCCGACCCCG
TCAGGATATGTGGTTCTGGTAGGAGACGAGAACCTAAAACAGTTCCCGCCTCCGTCTGAATTTTTGCTTT
CGGTTTGGAACCGAAGCCGCGCGTCTTGTCTGCTGCAGCGCTGCAGCATCGTTCTGTGTTGTCTCTGTCT
GACTGTGTTTCTGTATTTGTCTGAAAATTAGGGCCAGACTGTTACCACTCCCTTAAGTTTGACCTTAGGT
CACTGGAAAGATGTCGAGCGGATCGCTCACAACCAGTCGGTAGATGTCAAGAAGAGACGTTGGGTTACCT
TCTGCTCTGCAGAATGGCCAACCTTTAACGTCGGATGGCCGCGAGACGGCACCTTTAACCGAGACCTCAT
CACCCAGGTTAAGATCAAGGTCTTTTCACCTGGCCCGCATGGACACCCAGACCAGGTCCCCTACATCGTG
ACCTGGGAAGCCTTGGCTTTTGACCCCCCTCCCTGGGTCAAGCCCTTTGTACACCCTAAGCCTCCGCCTC
CTCTTCCTCCATCCGCCCCGTCTCTCCCCCTTGAACCTCCTCGTTCGACCCCGCCTCGATCCTCCCTTTA
TCCAGCCCTCACTCCTTCTCTAGGCGCCGGCCGGATCCCAGTGTGGTGGTACGTAGGAATTCGCGCCACC
ATGCTCCACCTGAGCGACTTCTCCGGCTCCGACGCGCTTCTCTCCAAGCCCACCGAAGGCTGCGCCCACG
CCAGCCCCGAGCTGCCCCGGCTGCCTGCTAGGGACGCTCCCTCGGCCGCCGCGTATCCTGGAGGCGACTT
CTTGAGCTGGGCTTTGAGCAGCTGCGGCGCCGGGGGGGACTTAACAGACTCCTGCTTCCTGGAGGGCCCT
GCACCCACGCCCCCTTCGGGCCTCAGCTACAGCGGCAGCTTCTTCATCCAGGCGGTTCCCGAACACCCGC
ACGACCCGGAGGCCCTCTTCAACCTCATGTCTGGCATCTTGGGCCTGGCACCCTTCCCCGGTCCCGAGGC
GGCAGCGTCTCGGTCCCCCCTGGATGTCCCTTTCCCCGCGGGCCCCGATGCCTTGCTGCCGGACCTCTAC
TCCCCAGATCTGAGTTCGGCCGCCTTTCCGGAGGCGTTTTGGGAGGCAGCGCCTTCGGCGGGCGCTCCCT
CGCAGTGCCTGTTCGAGCCCCAGCTCTCCCCGCCCGACGTCAAGCCAGGGCTGCGGGCGCCTCCCGCTTC
GCCAGCGCTGGACGCTGCTGCTTCAGCCTTCAAAGGGCCCTATGCCCCCTGGGAGCTGCTGTCGGCCGGG
GTCCCGGGGAACTGTGGGTCGCAGGGGAGCTTCCAGACCACCCCGGAGGCCCGCTTCTCTGCAGTAGGGA
CCAAGGTCGAGGACCTGCTGTCCATCAGCTGCCCCGCCGAGCTGCCCGGCCCGGCCGCCAGACTCTACCA
GGCAGGGGCCTACGACACCTTCTCGTTGGCCCCAGGTGACTTAGGGGAGGGGACCGAGGGCCTCCCGGCG
CTGCTGACCCCTCCCGGCGGGGAGGGAGGGAGCGGCGGCGAAGGCGGAGAGTTCCTGGCCGCCCCTCCGG
CGCAGCTGTCCCCTCTAGGCCTGCGCGGTGCCGCCACGGCGGACTTCTCCAAACCCCTGGTGGCCGATCT
CCCGGGGGGCAGCGGCGTGGCCGCGCCCTCATCCCCCGCCGCATCCTTCCCCGCGGCCAAAGCCCGACGC
AAGGGACGCCGGGGCGGCAAGTGCAGCGCGCGCTGCTTCTGCCCGCGGCCGCACGTCAAGGCCTTCGCCT
GCCCGGTGGAGAGCTGCGTGCGGAGCTTCGCGCGCTCCGACGAGCTCAACCGCCACCTGCGCATCCACAC
GGGCCACAAGCCCTTCCAGTGCCGCATCTGCCTGCGCAACTTCAGCCGCAGCGACCACCTCACCACGCAC
GTGCGCACCCACACGGGCGAGAAGCCCTTCGCCTGCGACGTGTGTGGCCGCCGCTTCGCGCGCAGTGACG
AGAAGAAACGGCACAGCAAGGTGCACCTAAAGCAGAAGGCGCGCGCGGAGGAGCGCCTCAAGGGCCTGGG
CTTCTACTCGCTGGGCCTCTCCTTCGCCGCGCTGTAAGTCGACCCTGTGGAATGTGTGTCAGTTAGGGTG
TGGAAAGTCCCCAGGCTCCCCAGCAGGCAGAAGTATGCAAAGCATGCATCTCAATTAGTCAGCAACCAGG
TGTGGAAAGTCCCCAGGCTCCCCAGCAGGCAGAAGTATGCAAAGCATGCATCTCAATTAGTCAGCAACCA
TAGTCCCGCCCCTAACTCCGCCCATCCCGCCCCTAACTCCGCCCAGTTCCGCCCATTCTCCGCCCCATGG
CTGACTAATTTTTTTTATTTATGCAGAGGCCGAGGCCGCCTCGGCCTCTGAGCTATTCCAGAAGTAGTGA
GGAGGCTTTTTTGGAGGCCTAGGCTTTTGCAAAAAGCTTACCATGACCGAGTACAAGCCCACGGTGCGCC
TCGCCACCCGCGACGACGTCCCCAGGGCCGTACGCACCCTCGCCGCCGCGTTCGCCGACTACCCCGCCAC
GCGCCACACCGTCGATCCGGACCGCCACATCGAGCGGGTCACCGAGCTGCAAGAACTCTTCCTCACGCGC
GTCGGGCTCGACATCGGCAAGGTGTGGGTCGCGGACGACGGCGCCGCGGTGGCGGTCTGGACCACGCCGG
AGAGCGTCGAAGCGGGGGCGGTGTTCGCCGAGATCGGCCCGCGCATGGCCGAGTTGAGCGGTTCCCGGCT
GGCCGCGCAGCAACAGATGGAAGGCCTCCTGGCGCCGCACCGGCCCAAGGAGCCCGCGTGGTTCCTGGCC
ACCGTCGGCGTCTCGCCCGACCACCAGGGCAAGGGTCTGGGCAGCGCCGTCGTGCTCCCCGGAGTGGAGG
CGGCCGAGCGCGCCGGGGTGCCCGCCTTCCTGGAGACCTCCGCGCCCCGCAACCTCCCCTTCTACGAGCG
GCTCGGCTTCACCGTCACCGCCGACGTCGAGGTGCCCGAAGGACCGCGCACCTGGTGCATGACCCGCAAG
CCCGGTGCCTGACGCCCGCCCCACGACCCGCAGCGCCCGACCGAAAGGAGCGCACGACCCCATGCATCGA
TAAAATAAAAGATTTTATTTAGTCTCCAGAAAAAGGGGGGAATGAAAGACCCCACCTGTAGGTTTGGCAA
GCTAGCTTAAGTAACGCCATTTTGCAAGGCATGGAAAAATACATAACTGAGAATAGAGAAGTTCAGATCA
AGGTCAGGAACAGATGGAACAGCTGAATATGGGCCAAACAGGATATCTGTGGTAAGCAGTTCCTGCCCCG
GCTCAGGGCCAAGAACAGATGGAACAGCTGAATATGGGCCAAACAGGATATCTGTGGTAAGCAGTTCCTG
CCCCGGCTCAGGGCCAAGAACAGATGGTCCCCAGATGCGGTCCAGCCCTCAGCAGTTTCTAGAGAACCAT
CAGATGTTTCCAGGGTGCCCCAAGGACCTGAAATGACCCTGTGCCTTATTTGAACTAACCAATCAGTTCG
CTTCTCGCTTCTGTTCGCGCGCTTCTGCTCCCCGAGCTCAATAAAAGAGCCCACAACCCCTCACTCGGGG
CGCCAGTCCTCCGATTGACTGAGTCGCCCGGGTACCCGTGTATCCAATAAACCCTCTTGCAGTTGCATCC
GACTTGTGGTCTCGCTGTTCCTTGGGAGGGTCTCCTCTGAGTGATTGACTACCCGTCAGCGGGGGTCTTT
CACATGCAGCATGTATCAAAATTAATTTGGTTTTTTTTCTTAAGTATTTACATTAAATGGCCATAGTTGC
ATTAATGAATCGGCCAACGCGCGGGGAGAGGCGGTTTGCGTATTGGGCGCTCTTCCGCTTCCTCGCTCAC
TGACTCGCTGCGCTCGGTCGTTCGGCTGCGGCGAGCGGTATCAGCTCACTCAAAGGCGGTAATACGGTTA
TCCACAGAATCAGGGGATAACGCAGGAAAGAACATGTGAGCAAAAGGCCAGCAAAAGGCCAGGAACCGTA
AAAAGGCCGCGTTGCTGGCGTTTTTCCATAGGCTCCGCCCCCCTGACGAGCATCACAAAAATCGACGCTC
AAGTCAGAGGTGGCGAAACCCGACAGGACTATAAAGATACCAGGCGTTTCCCCCTGGAAGCTCCCTCGTG
CGCTCTCCTGTTCCGACCCTGCCGCTTACCGGATACCTGTCCGCCTTTCTCCCTTCGGGAAGCGTGGCGC
TTTCTCATAGCTCACGCTGTAGGTATCTCAGTTCGGTGTAGGTCGTTCGCTCCAAGCTGGGCTGTGTGCA
CGAACCCCCCGTTCAGCCCGACCGCTGCGCCTTATCCGGTAACTATCGTCTTGAGTCCAACCCGGTAAGA
CACGACTTATCGCCACTGGCAGCAGCCACTGGTAACAGGATTAGCAGAGCGAGGTATGTAGGCGGTGCTA
CAGAGTTCTTGAAGTGGTGGCCTAACTACGGCTACACTAGAAGAACAGTATTTGGTATCTGCGCTCTGCT
GAAGCCAGTTACCTTCGGAAAAAGAGTTGGTAGCTCTTGATCCGGCAAACAAACCACCGCTGGTAGCGGT
GGTTTTTTTGTTTGCAAGCAGCAGATTACGCGCAGAAAAAAAGGATCTCAAGAAGATCCTTTGATCTTTT
CTACGGGGTCTGACGCTCAGTGGAACGAAAACTCACGTTAAGGGATTTTGGTCATGAGATTATCAAAAAG
GATCTTCACCTAGATCCTTTTGCGGCCGCAAATCAATCTAAAGTATATATGAGTAAACTTGGTCTGACAG
TTACCAATGCTTAATCAGTGAGGCACCTATCTCAGCGATCTGTCTATTTCGTTCATCCATAGTTGCCTGA
CTCCCCGTCGTGTAGATAACTACGATACGGGAGGGCTTACCATCTGGCCCCAGTGCTGCAATGATACCGC
GAGACCCACGCTCACCGGCTCCAGATTTATCAGCAATAAACCAGCCAGCCGGAAGGGCCGAGCGCAGAAG
TGGTCCTGCAACTTTATCCGCCTCCATCCAGTCTATTAATTGTTGCCGGGAAGCTAGAGTAAGTAGTTCG
CCAGTTAATAGTTTGCGCAACGTTGTTGCCATTGCTACAGGCATCGTGGTGTCACGCTCGTCGTTTGGTA
TGGCTTCATTCAGCTCCGGTTCCCAACGATCAAGGCGAGTTACATGATCCCCCATGTTGTGCAAAAAAGC
GGTTAGCTCCTTCGGTCCTCCGATCGTTGTCAGAAGTAAGTTGGCCGCAGTGTTATCACTCATGGTTATG
GCAGCACTGCATAATTCTCTTACTGTCATGCCATCCGTAAGATGCTTTTCTGTGACTGGTGAGTACTCAA
CCAAGTCATTCTGAGAATAGTGTATGCGGCGACCGAGTTGCTCTTGCCCGGCGTCAATACGGGATAATAC
CGCGCCACATAGCAGAACTTTAAAAGTGCTCATCATTGGAAAACGTTCTTCGGGGCGAAAACTCTCAAGG
ATCTTACCGCTGTTGAGATCCAGTTCGATGTAACCCACTCGTGCACCCAACTGATCTTCAGCATCTTTTA
CTTTCACCAGCGTTTCTGGGTGAGCAAAAACAGGAAGGCAAAATGCCGCAAAAAAGGGAATAAGGGCGAC
ACGGAAATGTTGAATACTCATACTCTTCCTTTTTCAATATTATTGAAGCATTTATCAGGGTTATTGTCTC
ATGAGCGGATACATATTTGAATGTATTTAGAAAAATAAACAAATAGGGGTTCCGCGCACATTTCCCCGAA
AAGTGCCAC
Features (pLannotate 1.2.2; 12 found; start..end, strand, type, name):
      8..477     +  LTR            LTR: long terminal repeat from Moloney murine leukemia virus
    601..875     +  misc_feature   MESV Ψ (fragment): packaging signal of murine embryonic stem cell virus
    942..1358    +  CDS            gag (truncated): truncated Moloney murine leukemia virus (MMLV) gag gene lacking the start codon
   1287..2834    +  CDS            EGR4 (fragment): EGR4_HUMAN - Experimental evidence at protein level: Swiss-Prot protein existence level 1. Transcriptional regulator. Recognizes and binds to the DNA sequence 5'-GCGGGGGCG-3' (GSG). Activates the transcription of target genes whose products are required for mitogenesis and differentiation (By similarity). From Homo sapiens (Human).
   2854..3183    +  promoter       SV40 promoter: SV40 enhancer and early promoter
   3193..3792    +  CDS            PuroR: puromycin N-acetyltransferase; pac from Streptomyces alboniger; confers resistance to puromycin
   3891..4012    +  LTR            3' LTR (ΔU3) (fragment): self-inactivating 3' long terminal repeat (LTR) from Moloney murine leukemia virus
   4013..4482    +  LTR            LTR: long terminal repeat from Moloney murine leukemia virus
   4548..4600    -  CDS            lacI (fragment): lac repressor; lacI; The lac repressor binds to the lac operator to inhibit transcription in E. coli. This inhibition can be relieved by adding lactose or isopropyl-β-D-thiogalactopyranoside (IPTG).
   4783..5371    -  rep_origin     ori: high-copy-number ColE1/pMB1/pBR322/pUC origin of replication
   5531..6391    -  CDS            AmpR: β-lactamase; bla; confers resistance to ampicillin, carbenicillin, and related antibiotics
   6392..6496    -  promoter       AmpR promoter: bla
