[The description below was written by a language model from this plasmid's Addgene catalogue record and pLannotate feature annotations shown in this document.]
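Description:
pBabe(puro) mouse Egr4 is a Moloney murine leukemia virus-based retroviral expression vector built on the pBabe-puro backbone, carrying the mouse Early growth response 4 (Egr4, also known as NGFI-C) coding sequence. In bacteria it is maintained through a high-copy ColE1/pUC-type origin and selected with ampicillin via the β-lactamase gene and its native promoter. The total size is listed as about 6.5 kb, with a roughly 1.4 kb insert that was moved from a pcDNA3.1-Egr4 plasmid into the EcoRI and SalI sites, both of which remain intact.

The proviral portion is flanked by MMLV long terminal repeats and contains a packaging signal (Ψ) followed by a truncated gag segment lacking its start codon, which extends the packaging region and improves encapsidation of the genomic RNA when the plasmid is introduced into a packaging cell line supplying gag, pol and env in trans. Egr4 sits immediately downstream of this region. The automated annotation labels it by homology to human EGR4, but the catalogue identifies the insert as mouse. Downstream, an SV40 enhancer/early promoter sits directly ahead of the puromycin N-acetyltransferase gene, allowing puromycin selection of transduced mammalian cells. Although the catalogue lists SV40 as the promoter, the feature layout places that element after Egr4 and in front of PuroR, so the insert is most likely transcribed from the 5′ LTR, as is usual for pBabe vectors.

The construct is intended for stable retroviral delivery and expression of this zinc-finger transcription factor. The associated study concerns an Arf-Egr-C/EBPβ pathway in Ras-induced senescence and cancer.
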