Addgene plasmid #108105: pBabe(puro) mouse Egr4
Purpose: Retroviral vector for expression of mouse Egr4
Depositing lab: Peter Johnson. Depositing organization: National Cancer Institute (NCI). Publication: An Arf-Egr-C/EBPbeta pathway linked to ras-induced senescence and cancer. Salotti J, Sakchaisri K, Tourtellotte WG, Johnson PF. Mol Cell Biol. 2015 Mar;35(5):866-83. doi: 10.1128/MCB.01489-14. Epub 2014 Dec 22. PubMed 25535333.
Backbone
  Vector backbone: pBabe-puro
  Backbone size w/o insert (bp): 5086
  Total vector size (bp): 6537
  Vector type: Mammalian Expression, Retroviral
  Selectable markers: Puromycin
Growth in bacteria
  Bacterial resistance: Ampicillin, 100 μg/mL
  Growth temperature: 37°C
  Growth strain: NEB Stable
  Copy number: High Copy
Gene/Insert
  Gene/Insert name: Egr4 (alt name: Early growth response 4)
  Species: M. musculus (mouse)
  Insert size (bp): 1437
  GenBank ID: NM_020596.2
  Entrez Gene: Egr4 (a.k.a. NGF1-C, NGFI-C, NGFIC, pAT133)
  Promoter: SV40
  Cloning method: Restriction Enzyme; 5′ cloning site EcoRI (not destroyed); 3′ cloning site SalI (not destroyed)
  Sequencing primers: 5′ pBabe 5'; 3′ pBabe 3'
Terms and licenses: Academic/Nonprofit Terms; Industry Terms: Not Available to Industry
Depositor comments: The Egr4 gene was transferred from pcDNA3.1-Egr4 (Addgene plasmid 108096) to the pBabe(puro) retroviral vector using EcoRI and SalI sites.
How to cite: pBabe(puro) mouse Egr4 was a gift from Peter Johnson (Addgene plasmid # 108105 ; http://n2t.net/addgene:108105 ; RRID:Addgene_108105)
